>Addgene plasmid #191572 | pTFG027_Spike_sACE2-resistant_D614G_F486S_3xFlag | addgene full sequence | sequence record 441370 | Addgene NGS Result
CTAGTTGCCAGCCATCTGTTGTTTGCCCCTCCCCCGTGCCTTCCTTGACCCTGGAAGGTGCCACTCCCAC
TGTCCTTTCCTAATAAAATGAGGAAATTGCATCGCATTGTCTGAGTAGGTGTCATTCTATTCTGGGGGGT
GGGGTGGGGCAGGACAGCAAGGGGGAGGATTGGGAAGWCAATAGCAGGCATGCTGGGGATGCGGTGGGCT
CTATGGCTTCTGAGGCGGAAAGAACCAGCTGGGCCTACTAGATAGCGGACCCCTTACCGAAACATCGCCG
CATTCTGCAGAGGAGTCGAACTTAGTGTATGTAAACTTCTGACCCACTGGAATTGTGATACAGTGAATTA
TAAGTGAAATAATCTGTCTGTAAACAATTGTTGGAAAAATGACTTGTGTCATGCACAAAGTAGATGTCCT
AACTGACTTGCCAAAACTATTGTTTGTTAACAAGAAATTTGTGGAGTAGTTGAAAAACGAGTTTTAATGA
CTCCAACTTAAGTGTATGTAAACTTCCGACTTCAACTGTATAGGGATCCAATTTTAACAAAATATTCGAG
CTTGCATGCCTGCAGGTCGTTACATAACTTACGGTAAATGGCCCGCCTGGCTGACCGCCCAACGACCCCC
GCCCATTGACGTCAATAATGACGTATGTTCCCATAGTAACGCCAATAGGGACTTTCCATTGACGTCAATG
GGTGGAGTATTTACGGTAAACTGCCCACTTGGCAGTACATCAAGTGTATCATATGCCAAGTACGCCCCCT
ATTGACGTCAATGACGGTAAATGGCCCGCCTGGCATTATGCCCAGTACATGACCTTATGGGACTTTCCTA
CTTGGCAGTACATCTACGTATTAGTCATCGCTATTACCATGGTGATGCGGTTTTGGCAGTACATCAATGG
GCGTGGATAGCGGTTTGACTCACGGGGATTTCCAAGTCTCCACCCCATTGACGTCAATGGGAGTTTGTTT
TGGCACCAAAATCAACGGGACTTTCCAAAATGTCGTAACAACTCCGCCCCATTGACGCAAATGGGCGGTA
GGCGTGTACGGTGGGAGGTCTATATAAGCAGAGCTCTCTGGCTAACTAGAGAACCCACTGCTTACTGGCT
TATCGAAATTAATACGACTCACTATAGGGAGTCCCAAGCTGGCTAGCGTTTAAACTTAAGCTTACATGTG
GTACCGAGCTCGGATCCTGAGAACTTCAGGGTGAGTCTATGGGACCCTTGATGTTTTCTTTCCCCTTCTT
TTCTATGGTTAAGTTCATGTCATAGGAAGGGGAGAAGTAACAGGGTACACATATTGACCAAATCAGGGTA
ATTTTGCATTTGTAATTTTAAAAAATGCTTTCTTCTTTTAATATACTTTTTTGTTTATCTTATTTCTAAT
ACTTTCCCTAATCTCTTTCTTTCAGGGCAATAATGATACAATGTATCATGCCTCTTTGCACCATTCTAAA
GAATAACAGTGATAATTTCTGGGTTAAGGCAATAGCAATATTTCTGCATATAAATATTTCTGCATATAAA
TTGTAACTGATGTAAGAGGTTTCATATTGCTAATAGCAGCTACAATCCAGCTACCATTCTGCTTTTATTT
TATGGTTGGGATAAGGCTGGATTATTCTGAGTCCAAGCTAGGCCCTTTTGCTAATCATGTTCATACCTCT
TATCTTCCTCCCACAGCTCCTGGGCAACGTGCTGGTCTGTGTGCTGGCCCATCACTTTGGCAAAGCACGT
GAGATCTGAATTCGCCACCATGTTTGTCTTCCTGGTCCTGCTGCCTCTGGTCTCGTCTCAGTGCGTGAAC
CTGACTACTAGAACCCAGCTGCCTCCTGCCTATACTAACTCCTTCACCCGCGGCGTGTACTACCCAGACA
AGGTGTTCCGCAGCTCCGTGCTGCACTCCACCCAGGATCTGTTCCTGCCCTTCTTCAGCAACGTGACCTG
GTTCCACGCCATCCACGTGAGCGGCACCAATGGCACCAAGCGGTTCGACAATCCCGTGCTGCCATTCAAC
GATGGCGTGTACTTCGCCTCCACCGAGAAGAGCAACATCATCCGCGGCTGGATCTTCGGCACCACCCTGG
ACTCCAAGACCCAGAGCCTGCTGATCGTGAACAATGCCACCAACGTGGTCATCAAGGTGTGCGAGTTCCA
GTTCTGCAATGATCCATTCCTGGGCGTGTACTACCACAAGAACAATAAGTCCTGGATGGAGAGCGAGTTC
CGCGTGTACAGCTCCGCCAACAATTGCACCTTCGAGTACGTGTCCCAGCCCTTCCTGATGGACCTGGAGG
GCAAGCAGGGCAATTTCAAGAACCTGCGCGAGTTCGTGTTCAAGAATATCGATGGCTACTTCAAGATCTA
CTCCAAGCACACCCCCATCAACCTGGTGCGCGACCTGCCACAGGGCTTCAGCGCCCTGGAGCCACTGGTG
GATCTGCCAATCGGCATCAACATCACCAGGTTCCAGACCCTGCTGGCCCTGCACCGCAGCTACCTGACCC
CAGGCGACAGCTCCAGCGGATGGACCGCTGGAGCTGCTGCCTACTACGTGGGCTACCTGCAGCCCCGCAC
CTTCCTGCTGAAGTACAACGAGAATGGCACCATCACCGACGCCGTGGATTGCGCCCTGGATCCACTGTCC
GAGACAAAGTGCACCCTGAAGAGCTTCACCGTGGAGAAGGGCATCTACCAGACCTCCAATTTCCGCGTGC
AGCCAACCGAGAGCATCGTGCGCTTCCCCAATATCACCAACCTGTGCCCATTCGGCGAGGTGTTCAACGC
TACCAGGTTCGCCAGCGTGTACGCTTGGAATCGCAAGCGCATCTCCAACTGCGTGGCCGACTACAGCGTG
CTGTACAACTCCGCCAGCTTCTCCACCTTCAAGTGCTACGGCGTGTCCCCCACCAAGCTGAATGATCTGT
GCTTCACCAACGTGTACGCCGATAGCTTCGTGATCAGGGGCGACGAGGTGCGCCAGATCGCTCCAGGACA
GACCGGCAAGATCGCTGACTACAATTACAAGCTGCCCGACGATTTCACCGGCTGCGTGATCGCCTGGAAC
TCCAACAATCTGGATAGCAAAGTGGGCGGCAACTACAATTACCTGTACCGCCTGTTCCGCAAGTCCAATC
TGAAGCCATTCGAGCGCGACATCTCCACCGAGATCTACCAGGCTGGAAGCACCCCATGCAATGGAGTGGA
GGGCAGCAACTGCTACTTCCCCCTGCAGAGCTACGGCTTCCAGCCAACCAACGGAGTGGGATACCAGCCA
TACAGGGTGGTGGTGCTGTCATTCGAGCTGCTGCACGCTCCAGCTACCGTGTGCGGACCAAAGAAGAGCA
CCAATCTGGTGAAGAACAAGTGCGTGAACTTCAATTTCAACGGCCTGACCGGAACCGGCGTGCTGACCGA
GTCCAACAAGAAGTTCCTGCCATTCCAGCAGTTCGGAAGGGACATCGCTGATACCACCGACGCCGTGCGC
GACCCACAGACCCTGGAGATCCTGGATATCACCCCATGCTCCTTCGGCGGCGTGAGCGTGATCACCCCAG
GAACCAATACCAGCAACCAGGTGGCCGTGCTGTACCAGGGCGTGAATTGCACCGAGGTGCCAGTGGCTAT
CCACGCTGATCAGCTGACCCCAACCTGGCGCGTGTACAGCACCGGATCCAACGTGTTCCAGACCCGCGCC
GGATGCCTGATCGGAGCTGAGCACGTGAACAATTCCTACGAGTGCGACATCCCAATCGGAGCTGGAATCT
GCGCCAGCTACCAGACCCAGACCAACTCCCCAAGGAGGGCTCGCAGCGTGGCCAGCCAGTCCATCATCGC
CTACACCATGTCCCTGGGCGCCGAGAATAGCGTGGCCTACAGCAACAATTCCATCGCCATCCCAACCAAC
TTCACCATCTCCGTGACCACCGAGATCCTGCCCGTGTCCATGACCAAGACCAGCGTGGACTGCACCATGT
ACATCTGCGGCGATTCCACCGAGTGCAGCAACCTGCTGCTGCAGTACGGCAGCTTCTGCACCCAGCTGAA
TCGCGCCCTGACCGGAATCGCTGTGGAGCAGGATAAGAACACCCAGGAGGTGTTCGCCCAGGTGAAGCAG
ATCTACAAGACCCCCCCAATCAAGGACTTCGGCGGCTTCAATTTCAGCCAGATCCTGCCCGATCCAAGCA
AGCCCTCCAAGCGCAGCTTCATCGAGGACCTGCTGTTCAACAAGGTGACCCTGGCCGATGCCGGCTTCAT
CAAGCAGTACGGCGATTGCCTGGGCGACATCGCTGCCCGCGACCTGATCTGCGCCCAGAAGTTCAATGGC
CTGACCGTGCTGCCACCACTGCTGACCGATGAGATGATCGCTCAGTACACCTCCGCCCTGCTGGCCGGAA
CCATCACCAGCGGATGGACCTTCGGCGCTGGAGCCGCCCTGCAGATCCCCTTCGCCATGCAGATGGCCTA
CCGCTTCAACGGCATCGGCGTGACCCAGAATGTGCTGTACGAGAACCAGAAGCTGATCGCCAATCAGTTC
AACTCCGCCATCGGCAAGATCCAGGACTCCCTGTCCAGCACCGCCAGCGCCCTGGGCAAGCTGCAGGATG
TGGTGAATCAGAACGCCCAGGCCCTGAATACCCTGGTGAAGCAGCTGTCCAGCAACTTCGGCGCCATCTC
CAGCGTGCTGAATGATATCCTGAGCCGCCTGGACAAGGTGGAGGCTGAGGTGCAGATCGATAGGCTGATC
ACCGGCCGCCTGCAGTCCCTGCAGACCTACGTGACCCAGCAGCTGATCAGGGCTGCTGAGATCAGGGCCA
GCGCCAATCTGGCTGCTACCAAGATGTCCGAGTGCGTGCTGGGACAGAGCAAGAGGGTGGACTTCTGCGG
CAAGGGCTACCACCTGATGTCCTTCCCACAGAGCGCCCCACACGGAGTGGTGTTCCTGCACGTGACCTAC
GTGCCAGCCCAGGAGAAGAACTTCACCACCGCTCCAGCTATCTGCCACGATGGCAAGGCTCACTTCCCAC
GCGAGGGCGTGTTCGTGTCCAACGGCACCCACTGGTTCGTGACCCAGCGCAATTTCTACGAGCCCCAGAT
CATCACCACCGACAATACCTTCGTGAGCGGCAACTGCGACGTGGTCATCGGAATCGTGAACAATACCGTG
TACGATCCCCTGCAGCCAGAGCTGGACTCCTTCAAGGAGGAGCTGGATAAGTACTTCAAGAATCACACCA
GCCCCGACGTGGATCTGGGCGACATCTCCGGCATCAATGCCAGCGTGGTGAACATCCAGAAGGAGATCGA
CCGCCTGAACGAGGTGGCCAAGAATCTGAACGAGTCCCTGATCGATCTGCAGGAGCTGGGCAAGTACGAG
CAGTACATCAAGTGGCCATGGTACATCTGGCTGGGCTTCATCGCCGGCCTGATCGCCATCGTGATGGTGA
CCATCATGCTGTGCTGCATGACCTCCTGCTGCAGCTGCCTGAAGGGCTGCTGCTCCTGCGGCAGCTGCTG
CGGCACCGGTGATTACAAGGACCACGATGGCGACTATAAGGATCACGACATCGACTACAAGGACGATGAC
GACAAGTAAGCGGCCGCTCGAGTCTAGAGGGCCCGTTTAAACCCGCTGATCAGCCTCGACTGTGCCTT
Features (pLannotate 1.2.2; 10 found; start..end, strand, type, name):
    220..241     +  promoter       SV40 promoter (fragment): SV40 enhancer and early promoter
    540..556     +  rep_origin     M13 ori (fragment): M13 bacteriophage origin of replication; arrow indicates direction of (+) strand synthesis
    559..579     -  misc_feature   MCS (fragment): pUC18/19 multiple cloning site
    578..881     +  enhancer       CMV enhancer: human cytomegalovirus immediate early enhancer
    882..1085    +  promoter       CMV promoter: human cytomegalovirus (CMV) immediate early promoter
   1081..1114    +  LTR            5' LTR (truncated) (fragment): truncated 5' long terminal repeat (LTR) from HIV-1
   1130..1148    +  promoter       T7 promoter: promoter for bacteriophage T7 RNA polymerase
   1221..1696    +  intron         β-globin intron: internally truncated intron from human β-globin
   1770..5531    +  CDS            S: SPIKE_SARS2 - Experimental evidence at protein level: Swiss-Prot protein existence level 1. [Spike glycoprotein]: May down-regulate host tetherin (BST2) by lysosomal degradation, thereby counteracting its antiviral activity. From Severe acute respiratory syndrome coronavirus 2 (2019-nCoV) (SARS-CoV-2).
   5660..103     +  polyA_signal   bGH poly(A) signal (across the origin): bovine growth hormone polyadenylation signal
