>Addgene plasmid #191572 | pTFG027_Spike_sACE2-resistant_D614G_F486S_3xFlag | addgene full sequence | sequence record 441975 | Addgene NGS Result
GACGGATCGGGAGATCTCCCGATCCCCTATGGTGCACTCTCAGTACAATCTGCTCTGATGCCGCATAGTT
AAGCCAGTATCTGCTCCCTGCTTGTGTGTTGGAGGTCGCTGAGTAGTGCGCGAGCAAAATTTAAGCTACA
ACAAGGCAAGGCTTGACCGACAATTGCATGAAGAATCTGCTTAGGGTTAGGCGTTTTGCGCTGCTTCGCG
ATGTACGGGCCAGATATACGCGTTGACATTGATTATTGACTAGTTATTAATAGTAATCAATTACGGGGTC
ATTAGTTCATAGCCCATATATGGAGTTCCGCGTTACATAACTTACGGTAAATGGCCCGCCTGGCTGACCG
CCCAACGACCCCCGCCCATTGACGTCAATAATGACGTATGTTCCCATAGTAACGCCAATAGGGACTTTCC
ATTGACGTCAATGGGTGGAGTATTTACGGTAAACTGCCCACTTGGCAGTACATCAAGTGTATCATATGCC
AAGTACGCCCCCTATTGACGTCAATGACGGTAAATGGCCCGCCTGGCATTATGCCCAGTACATGACCTTA
TGGGACTTTCCTACTTGGCAGTACATCTACGTATTAGTCATCGCTATTACCATGGTGATGCGGTTTTGGC
AGTACATCAATGGGCGTGGATAGCGGTTTGACTCACGGGGATTTCCAAGTCTCCACCCCATTGACGTCAA
TGGGAGTTTGTTTTGGCACCAAAATCAACGGGACTTTCCAAAATGTCGTAACAACTCCGCCCCATTGACG
CAAATGGGCGGTAGGCGTGTACGGTGGGAGGTCTATATAAGCAGAGCTCTCTGGCTAACTAGAGAACCCA
CTGCTTACTGGCTTATCGAAATTAATACGACTCACTATAGGGAGTCCCAAGCTGGCTAGCGTTTAAACTT
AAGCTTACATGTGGTACCGAGCTCGGATCCTGAGAACTTCAGGGTGAGTCTATGGGACCCTTGATGTTTT
CTTTCCCCTTCTTTTCTATGGTTAAGTTCATGTCATAGGAAGGGGAGAAGTAACAGGGTACACATATTGA
CCAAATCAGGGTAATTTTGCATTTGTAATTTTAAAAAATGCTTTCTTCTTTTAATATACTTTTTTGTTTA
TCTTATTTCTAATACTTTCCCTAATCTCTTTCTTTCAGGGCAATAATGATACAATGTATCATGCCTCTTT
GCACCATTCTAAAGAATAACAGTGATAATTTCTGGGTTAAGGCAATAGCAATATTTCTGCATATAAATAT
TTCTGCATATAAATTGTAACTGATGTAAGAGGTTTCATATTGCTAATAGCAGCTACAATCCAGCTACCAT
TCTGCTTTTATTTTATGGTTGGGATAAGGCTGGATTATTCTGAGTCCAAGCTAGGCCCTTTTGCTAATCA
TGTTCATACCTCTTATCTTCCTCCCACAGCTCCTGGGCAACGTGCTGGTCTGTGTGCTGGCCCATCACTT
TGGCAAAGCACGTGAGATCTGAATTCGCCACCATGTTTGTCTTCCTGGTCCTGCTGCCTCTGGTCTCGTC
TCAGTGCGTGAACCTGACTACTAGAACCCAGCTGCCTCCTGCCTATACTAACTCCTTCACCCGCGGCGTG
TACTACCCAGACAAGGTGTTCCGCAGCTCCGTGCTGCACTCCACCCAGGATCTGTTCCTGCCCTTCTTCA
GCAACGTGACCTGGTTCCACGCCATCCACGTGAGCGGCACCAATGGCACCAAGCGGTTCGACAATCCCGT
GCTGCCATTCAACGATGGCGTGTACTTCGCCTCCACCGAGAAGAGCAACATCATCCGCGGCTGGATCTTC
GGCACCACCCTGGACTCCAAGACCCAGAGCCTGCTGATCGTGAACAATGCCACCAACGTGGTCATCAAGG
TGTGCGAGTTCCAGTTCTGCAATGATCCATTCCTGGGCGTGTACTACCACAAGAACAATAAGTCCTGGAT
GGAGAGCGAGTTCCGCGTGTACAGCTCCGCCAACAATTGCACCTTCGAGTACGTGTCCCAGCCCTTCCTG
ATGGACCTGGAGGGCAAGCAGGGCAATTTCAAGAACCTGCGCGAGTTCGTGTTCAAGAATATCGATGGCT
ACTTCAAGATCTACTCCAAGCACACCCCCATCAACCTGGTGCGCGACCTGCCACAGGGCTTCAGCGCCCT
GGAGCCACTGGTGGATCTGCCAATCGGCATCAACATCACCAGGTTCCAGACCCTGCTGGCCCTGCACCGC
AGCTACCTGACCCCAGGCGACAGCTCCAGCGGATGGACCGCTGGAGCTGCTGCCTACTACGTGGGCTACC
TGCAGCCCCGCACCTTCCTGCTGAAGTACAACGAGAATGGCACCATCACCGACGCCGTGGATTGCGCCCT
GGATCCACTGTCCGAGACAAAGTGCACCCTGAAGAGCTTCACCGTGGAGAAGGGCATCTACCAGACCTCC
AATTTCCGCGTGCAGCCAACCGAGAGCATCGTGCGCTTCCCCAATATCACCAACCTGTGCCCATTCGGCG
AGGTGTTCAACGCTACCAGGTTCGCCAGCGTGTACGCTTGGAATCGCAAGCGCATCTCCAACTGCGTGGC
CGACTACAGCGTGCTGTACAACTCCGCCAGCTTCTCCACCTTCAAGTGCTACGGCGTGTCCCCCACCAAG
CTGAATGATCTGTGCTTCACCAACGTGTACGCCGATAGCTTCGTGATCAGGGGCGACGAGGTGCGCCAGA
TCGCTCCAGGACAGACCGGCAAGATCGCTGACTACAATTACAAGCTGCCCGACGATTTCACCGGCTGCGT
GATCGCCTGGAACTCCAACAATCTGGATAGCAAAGTGGGCGGCAACTACAATTACCTGTACCGCCTGTTC
CGCAAGTCCAATCTGAAGCCATTCGAGCGCGACATCTCCACCGAGATCTACCAGGCTGGAAGCACCCCAT
GCAATGGAGTGGAGGGCAGCAACTGCTACTTCCCCCTGCAGAGCTACGGCTTCCAGCCAACCAACGGAGT
GGGATACCAGCCATACAGGGTGGTGGTGCTGTCATTCGAGCTGCTGCACGCTCCAGCTACCGTGTGCGGA
CCAAAGAAGAGCACCAATCTGGTGAAGAACAAGTGCGTGAACTTCAATTTCAACGGCCTGACCGGAACCG
GCGTGCTGACCGAGTCCAACAAGAAGTTCCTGCCATTCCAGCAGTTCGGAAGGGACATCGCTGATACCAC
CGACGCCGTGCGCGACCCACAGACCCTGGAGATCCTGGATATCACCCCATGCTCCTTCGGCGGCGTGAGC
GTGATCACCCCAGGAACCAATACCAGCAACCAGGTGGCCGTGCTGTACCAGGGCGTGAATTGCACCGAGG
TGCCAGTGGCTATCCACGCTGATCAGCTGACCCCAACCTGGCGCGTGTACAGCACCGGATCCAACGTGTT
CCAGACCCGCGCCGGATGCCTGATCGGAGCTGAGCACGTGAACAATTCCTACGAGTGCGACATCCCAATC
GGAGCTGGAATCTGCGCCAGCTACCAGACCCAGACCAACTCCCCAAGGAGGGCTCGCAGCGTGGCCAGCC
AGTCCATCATCGCCTACACCATGTCCCTGGGCGCCGAGAATAGCGTGGCCTACAGCAACAATTCCATCGC
CATCCCAACCAACTTCACCATCTCCGTGACCACCGAGATCCTGCCCGTGTCCATGACCAAGACCAGCGTG
GACTGCACCATGTACATCTGCGGCGATTCCACCGAGTGCAGCAACCTGCTGCTGCAGTACGGCAGCTTCT
GCACCCAGCTGAATCGCGCCCTGACCGGAATCGCTGTGGAGCAGGATAAGAACACCCAGGAGGTGTTCGC
CCAGGTGAAGCAGATCTACAAGACCCCCCCAATCAAGGACTTCGGCGGCTTCAATTTCAGCCAGATCCTG
CCCGATCCAAGCAAGCCCTCCAAGCGCAGCTTCATCGAGGACCTGCTGTTCAACAAGGTGACCCTGGCCG
ATGCCGGCTTCATCAAGCAGTACGGCGATTGCCTGGGCGACATCGCTGCCCGCGACCTGATCTGCGCCCA
GAAGTTCAATGGCCTGACCGTGCTGCCACCACTGCTGACCGATGAGATGATCGCTCAGTACACCTCCGCC
CTGCTGGCCGGAACCATCACCAGCGGATGGACCTTCGGCGCTGGAGCCGCCCTGCAGATCCCCTTCGCCA
TGCAGATGGCCTACCGCTTCAACGGCATCGGCGTGACCCAGAATGTGCTGTACGAGAACCAGAAGCTGAT
CGCCAATCAGTTCAACTCCGCCATCGGCAAGATCCAGGACTCCCTGTCCAGCACCGCCAGCGCCCTGGGC
AAGCTGCAGGATGTGGTGAATCAGAACGCCCAGGCCCTGAATACCCTGGTGAAGCAGCTGTCCAGCAACT
TCGGCGCCATCTCCAGCGTGCTGAATGATATCCTGAGCCGCCTGGACAAGGTGGAGGCTGAGGTGCAGAT
CGATAGGCTGATCACCGGCCGCCTGCAGTCCCTGCAGACCTACGTGACCCAGCAGCTGATCAGGGCTGCT
GAGATCAGGGCCAGCGCCAATCTGGCTGCTACCAAGATGTCCGAGTGCGTGCTGGGACAGAGCAAGAGGG
TGGACTTCTGCGGCAAGGGCTACCACCTGATGTCCTTCCCACAGAGCGCCCCACACGGAGTGGTGTTCCT
GCACGTGACCTACGTGCCAGCCCAGGAGAAGAACTTCACCACCGCTCCAGCTATCTGCCACGATGGCAAG
GCTCACTTCCCACGCGAGGGCGTGTTCGTGTCCAACGGCACCCACTGGTTCGTGACCCAGCGCAATTTCT
ACGAGCCCCAGATCATCACCACCGACAATACCTTCGTGAGCGGCAACTGCGACGTGGTCATCGGAATCGT
GAACAATACCGTGTACGATCCCCTGCAGCCAGAGCTGGACTCCTTCAAGGAGGAGCTGGATAAGTACTTC
AAGAATCACACCAGCCCCGACGTGGATCTGGGCGACATCTCCGGCATCAATGCCAGCGTGGTGAACATCC
AGAAGGAGATCGACCGCCTGAACGAGGTGGCCAAGAATCTGAACGAGTCCCTGATCGATCTGCAGGAGCT
GGGCAAGTACGAGCAGTACATCAAGTGGCCATGGTACATCTGGCTGGGCTTCATCGCCGGCCTGATCGCC
ATCGTGATGGTGACCATCATGCTGTGCTGCATGACCTCCTGCTGCAGCTGCCTGAAGGGCTGCTGCTCCT
GCGGCAGCTGCTGCGGCACCGGTGATTACAAGGACCACGATGGCGACTATAAGGATCACGACATCGACTA
CAAGGACGATGACGACAAGTAAGCGGCCGCTCGAGTCTAGAGGGCCCGTTTAAACCCGCTGATCAGCCTC
GACTGTGCCTTCTAGTTGCCAGCCATCTGTTGTTTGCCCCTCCCCCGTGCCTTCCTTGACCCTGGAAGGT
GCCACTCCCACTGTCCTTTCCTAATAAAATGAGGAAATTGCATCGCATTGTCTGAGTAGGTGTCATTCTA
TTCTGGGGGGTGGGGTGGGGCAGGACAGCAAGGGGGAGGATTGGGAAGTCAATAGCAGGCATGCTGGGGA
TGCGGTGGGCTCTATGGCTTCTGAGGCGGAAAGAACCAGCTGGGGCTCTAGGGGGTATCCCC
[124 nt withheld, positions 5663-5786]
C
[91 nt withheld, positions 5788-5878]
A
[49 nt withheld, positions 5880-5928]
CCTTTGACGTTGGAGTCCACGTTCTTT
[37 nt withheld, positions 5956-5992]
ACCCTATCTCGGTCTATTCTTTTGATTTATAAGGGATTTTGCCGATTTCGGCCTATTGGTTAAAAAATGA
GCTGATTTAACAAAAATTTAACGCGAATTAATTCTGTGGAATGTGTGTCAGTTAGGCTCAATTAGTCAGC
AACCATAGTCCCGCCCCTAACTCCGCCCATCCCGCCCCTAACTCCGCCCAGTTCCGCCCATTCTCCGCCC
CATGGCTGACTAATTTTTTTTATTTATGCAGAGGCCGAGGCCGCCTCTGCCTCTGAGCTATTCCAGAAGT
AGTGAGGAGGCTTTTTTGGAGGCCTAGGCTTTTGCAAAAAGCTCCCGGGAGCTTGTATATCCATTTTCGG
AGGTTGGGCTTCGGAATCGTTTTCCGGGACGCCGGCTGGATGATCCTCCAGCGCGGGGATCTCATGCTGG
AGTTCTTCGCCCACCCCAACTTGTTTATTGCAGCTTATAATGGTTACAAATAAAGCAATAGCATCACAAA
TTTCACAAATAAAGCATTTTTTTCACTGCATTCTAGTTGTGGTTTGTCCAAACTCATCAATGTATCTTAT
CATGTCTGTATACCGTCGACCTCTAGCTAGAGCTTGGCGTAATCATGGTCATAGCTGTTTCCTGTGTGAA
ATTGTTATCCGCTCACAATTCCACACAACATACGAGCCGGAAGCATAAAGTGTAAAGCCTGGGGTGCCTA
ATGAGTGAGCTAACTCACATTAATTGCGTTGCGCTCACTGCCCGCTTTCCAGTCGGGAAACCTGTCGTGC
CAGCTGCATTAATGAATCGGCCAACGCGCGGGGAGAGGCGGTTTGCGTATTGGGSGCTCTTCCGCTTCCT
CGCTCACTGACTCGCTGCGCTCGGTCGTTCGGCTGCGGCGAGCGGTATCAGCTCACTCAAAGGCGGTAAT
ACGGTTATCCACAGAATCAGGGGATAACGCAGGAAAGAACATGTGAGCAAAAGGCCAGCAAAAGGCCAGG
AACCGTAAAAAGGCCGCGTTGCTGGCGTTTTTCCATAGGCTCCGCCCCCCTGACGAGCATCACAAAAATC
GACGCTCAAGTCAGAGGTGGCGAAACCCGACAGGACTATAAAGATACCAGGCGTTTCCCCCTGGAAGCTC
CCTCGTGCGCTCTCCTGTTCCGACCCTGCCGCTTACCGGATACCTGTCCGCCTTTCTCCCTTCGGGAAGC
GTGGCGCTTTCTCATAGCTCACGCTGTAGGTATCTCAGTTCGGTGTAGGTCGTTCGCTCCAAGCTGGGCT
GTGTGCACGAACCCCCCGTTCAGCCCGACCGCTGCGCCTTATCCGGTAACTATCGTCTTGAGTCCAACCC
GGTAAGACACGACTTATCGCCACTGGCAGCAGCCACTGGTAACAGGATTAGCAGAGCGAGGTATGTAGGC
GGTGCTACAGAGTTCTTGAAGTGGTGGCCTAACTACGGCTACACTAGAAGAACAGTATTTGGTATCTGCG
CTCTGCTGAAGCCAGTTACCTTCGGAAAAAGAGTTGGTAGCTCTTGATCCGGCAAACAAACCACCGCTGG
TAGCGGTGGTTTTTTTGTTTGCAAGCAGCAGATTACGCGCAGAAAAAAAGGATCTCAAGAAGATCCTTTG
ATCTTTTCTACGGGGTCTGACGCTCAGTGGAACGAAAACTCACGTTAAGGGATTTTGGTCATGAGATTAT
CAAAAAGGATCTTCACCTAGATCCTTTTAAATTAAAAATGAAGTTTTAAATCAATCTAAAGTATATATGA
GTAAACTTGGTCTGACAGTTACCAATGCTTAATCAGTGAGGCACCTATCTCAGCGATCTGTCTATTTCGT
TCATCCATAGTTGCCTGACTCCCCGTCGTGTAGATAACTACGATACGGGAGGGCTTACCATCTGGCCCCA
GTGCTGCAATGATACCGCGAGAYCCACGCTCACCGGCTCCAGATTTATCAGCAATAAACCAGCCAGCCGG
AAGGGCCGAGCGCAGAAGTGGTCCTGCAACTTTATCCGCCTCCATCCAGTCTATTAATTGTTGCCGGGAA
GCTAGAGTAAGTAGTTCGCCAGTTAATAGTTTGCGCAACGTTGTTGCCATTGCTACAGGCATCGTGGTGT
CACGCTCGTCGTTTGGTATGGCTTCATTCAGCTCCGGTTCCCAACGATCAAGGCGAGTTACATGATCCCC
CATGTTGTGCAAAAAAGCGGTTAGCTCCTTCGGTCCTCCGATCGTTGTCAGAAGTAAGTTGGCCGCAGTG
TTATCACTCATGGTTATGGCAGCACTGCATAATTCTCTTACTGTCATGCCATCCGTAAGATGCTTTTCTG
TGACTGGTGAGTACTCAACCAAGTCATTCTGAGAATAGTGTATGCGGCGACCGAGTTGCTCTTGCCCGGC
GTCAATACGGGATAATACCGCGCCACATAGCAGAACTTTAAAAGTGCTCATCATTGGAAAACGTTCTTCG
GGGCGAAAACTCTCAAGGATCTTACCGCTGTTGAGATCCAGTTCGATGTAACCCACTCGTGCACCCAACT
GATCTTCAGCATCTTTTACTTTCACCAGCGTTTCTGGGTGAGCAAAAACAGGAAGGCAAAATGCCGCAAA
AAAGGGAATAAGGGCGACACGGAAATGTTGAATACTCATACTCTTCCTTTTTCAATATTATTGAAGCATT
TATCAGGGTTATTGTCTCATGAGCGGATACATATTTGAATGTATTTAGAAAAATAAACAAATAGGGGTTC
CGCGCACATTTCCCCGAAAAGTGCCACCTGACGTC
Features (pLannotate 1.2.2; 21 found; start..end, strand, type, name):
     28..80      -  misc_feature   bom (fragment): basis of mobility region from pBR322
    235..614     +  enhancer       CMV enhancer: human cytomegalovirus immediate early enhancer
    615..818     +  promoter       CMV promoter: human cytomegalovirus (CMV) immediate early promoter
    814..847     +  LTR            5' LTR (truncated) (fragment): truncated 5' long terminal repeat (LTR) from HIV-1
    863..881     +  promoter       T7 promoter: promoter for bacteriophage T7 RNA polymerase
    954..1429    +  intron         β-globin intron: internally truncated intron from human β-globin
   1503..5264    +  CDS            S: SPIKE_SARS2 - Experimental evidence at protein level: Swiss-Prot protein existence level 1. [Spike glycoprotein]: May down-regulate host tetherin (BST2) by lysosomal degradation, thereby counteracting its antiviral activity. From Severe acute respiratory syndrome coronavirus 2 (2019-nCoV) (SARS-CoV-2).
   5393..5504    +  polyA_signal   bGH poly(A) signal: bovine growth hormone polyadenylation signal
   5621..5642    +  promoter       SV40 promoter (fragment): SV40 enhancer and early promoter
   5663..6091    +  rep_origin     f1 ori (sequence partly withheld): f1 bacteriophage origin of replication; arrow indicates direction of (+) strand synthesis
   6096..6118    +  promoter       SV40 promoter (fragment): SV40 enhancer and early promoter
   6119..6310    +  promoter       SV40 promoter: SV40 early promoter
   6337..6435    +  CDS            ble (fragment): BLE_KLEPN - Experimental evidence at protein level: Swiss-Prot protein existence level 1. Binding protein with a strong affinity to the bleomycin family of antibiotics. Binds to CL990; an antimitotic-antibiotic compound. From Klebsiella pneumoniae.
   6430..6551    +  polyA_signal   SV40 poly(A) signal: SV40 polyadenylation signal
   6624..6640    -  protein_bind   lac operator: The lac repressor binds to the lac operator to inhibit transcription in E. coli. This inhibition can be relieved by adding lactose or isopropyl-β-D-thiogalactopyranoside (IPTG). lac repressor encoded by lacI
   6648..6678    -  promoter       lac promoter: promoter for the E. coli lac operon
   6693..6714    -  protein_bind   CAP binding site: CAP binding activates transcription in the presence of cAMP. E. coli catabolite activator protein
   6727..6819    -  CDS            lacI (fragment): lac repressor; lacI; The lac repressor binds to the lac operator to inhibit transcription in E. coli. This inhibition can be relieved by adding lactose or isopropyl-β-D-thiogalactopyranoside (IPTG).
   7002..7590    -  rep_origin     ori: high-copy-number ColE1/pMB1/pBR322/pUC origin of replication
   7761..8621    -  CDS            AmpR: β-lactamase; bla; confers resistance to ampicillin, carbenicillin, and related antibiotics
   8622..8726    -  promoter       AmpR promoter: bla
