[The description below was written by a language model from this plasmid's Addgene catalogue record and pLannotate feature annotations shown in this document.]
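Description:
pTFG027_Spike_sACE2-resistant_D614G_F486S_3xFlag is a mammalian expression plasmid built on a modified pcDNA3.1/Hygro(+) backbone and carrying a synthetic SARS-CoV-2 Spike coding sequence. It is propagated in E. coli through a high-copy ColE1/pUC-type origin with ampicillin selection (AmpR under its own bla promoter), and an f1 origin is also present. According to the record, the backbone was deliberately stripped of the hygromycin resistance gene and the SV40 promoter while keeping the SV40 origin, and had a BsaI site in AmpR and a BpiI site in the bGH polyadenylation region mutated. It therefore has no functional mammalian selection marker and is suited to transient transfection. The annotation nonetheless labels a stretch as SV40 early promoter, followed by a short ble fragment and the SV40 poly(A) signal; these probably reflect the retained origin region and backbone remnants.

The expression cassette runs from the CMV enhancer and immediate-early promoter, through a T7 promoter and an added truncated human β-globin intron that typically boosts transcript processing and expression, into the roughly 3.8 kb Spike open reading frame cloned between EcoRI and NotI, and ends at the bGH poly(A) signal. Spike carries D614G, the F486S substitution described as reducing binding affinity for soluble ACE2, a deletion of the last 19 C-terminal residues, and a C-terminal 3x FLAG tag for detection; the tag is not separately annotated in the feature tables. The stated uses are Spike expression and pseudotyping of lentiviral particles, here with a variant resistant to soluble ACE2 decoys.

Two sequencing records accompany the entry. The 8,757 nt record includes the full backbone, whereas the 5,668 nt record annotates only the CMV–intron–Spike–poly(A) cassette with no origin or AmpR, so it does not appear to represent the complete plasmid.
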