Addgene plasmid #191572: pTFG027_Spike_sACE2-resistant_D614G_F486S_3xFlag
Purpose: Mutated SARS-CoV-2 Spike under CMV with D614G, C-term 19 amino acid truncation, and 3x FLAG. Encodes F486S mutation. For expression and pseudotyping lentiviral particles.
Depositing lab: Joshua Leonard. Depositing organization: Northwestern University. Publication: Elucidating Design Principles for Engineering Cell-Derived Vesicles to Inhibit SARS-CoV-2 Infection. Gunnels TF, Stranford DM, Mitrut RE, Kamat NP, Leonard JN. Small. 2022 May;18(19):e2200125. doi: 10.1002/smll.202200125. Epub 2022 Apr 7. PubMed 35388947.
Backbone
  Vector backbone: pcDNA3.1/Hygro(+)
  Backbone manufacturer: Thermo Fisher
  Backbone size w/o insert (bp): 4305
  Modifications to backbone: 1. Beta-globin intron added. 2. See Addgene #138749. Deliberately modified from pcDNA3.1/HygroR(+) in the following ways: SV40 Promoter deleted (but SV40 origin retained), HygroR gene deleted, BsaI site in AmpR mutated, BpiI site in BGH PolyA tail mutated.
  Vector type: Mammalian Expression
Growth in bacteria
  Bacterial resistance: Ampicillin, 100 μg/mL
  Growth temperature: 37°C
  Growth strain: DH5alpha
  Copy number: High Copy
Gene/Insert
  Gene/Insert name: SARS-CoV-2 Spike Protein (alt name: Spike)
  Species: Synthetic
  Insert size (bp): 3762
  Mutation: D614G and F486S (confers reduced binding affinity to soluble ACE2) mutations. Last 19 amino acids truncated.
  GenBank ID: 43740568
  Entrez Gene: S (a.k.a. GU280_gp02, spike glycoprotein)
  Promoter: CMV
  Tag / fusion protein: 3x FLAG (C terminal on insert)
  Cloning method: Restriction Enzyme; 5′ cloning site EcoRI (not destroyed); 3′ cloning site NotI (not destroyed)
  Sequencing primers: 5′ gctaatagcagctacaatccagctacc
Resource information
  A portion of this plasmid was derived from a plasmid made by: Fang Li's lab. Nonmutated Spike sequence cloned from Addgene plasmid #145032.
Terms and licenses: Academic/Nonprofit Terms; Industry Terms: Not Available to Industry
How to cite: pTFG027_Spike_sACE2-resistant_D614G_F486S_3xFlag was a gift from Joshua Leonard (Addgene plasmid # 191572 ; http://n2t.net/addgene:191572 ; RRID:Addgene_191572)
